Addgene plasmid #147476: pRSFDuetMP-CeSmg7_1-395-G80E_S
Purpose: Bacterial Expression of CeSmg7_1-395-G80E
Depositing lab: Elisa Izaurralde. Depositing organization: Max Planck Institute for Developmental Biology. Publication: An unusual arrangement of two 14-3-3-like domains in the SMG5-SMG7 heterodimer is required for efficient nonsense-mediated mRNA decay. Jonas S, Weichenrieder O, Izaurralde E. Genes Dev. 2013 Jan 15;27(2):211-25. doi: 10.1101/gad.206672.112. PubMed 23348841.
Backbone
  Vector backbone: Unknown
  Vector type: Bacterial Expression
Growth in bacteria
  Bacterial resistance: Kanamycin, 50 μg/mL
  Growth temperature: 37°C
  Growth strain: DH5alpha
  Copy number: Low Copy
Gene/Insert
  Gene/Insert name: CeSmg7_1-395-G80E
  Species: C. elegans (nematode)
  Entrez Gene: smg-7 (a.k.a. CELE_Y73B6A.4)
  Cloning method: Unknown
Terms and licenses: Academic/Nonprofit Terms; Industry Terms: Not Available to Industry
Depositor comments: ORF extracted from NCBI:NM_068632.4 Plasmids from this collection were made available to the research community and donated after the lab closed. Please note that the sequence provided by the depositing laboratory may be theoretical/predicted or based on Sanger sequencing results. There may be discrepancies between sequencing results obtained by Addgene and the depositor sequence. If an Addgene verified sequence is not available, please contact before placing your order to request that our lab fully sequence the plasmid.
How to cite: pRSFDuetMP-CeSmg7_1-395-G80E_S was a gift from Elisa Izaurralde (Addgene plasmid # 147476 ; http://n2t.net/addgene:147476 ; RRID:Addgene_147476)
