[The description below was written by a language model from this plasmid's Addgene catalogue record and pLannotate feature annotations shown in this document.]
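Description:
pRSFDuetMP-CeSmg7_1-395-G80E_S is a bacterial expression plasmid for producing an N-terminal fragment (residues 1–395) of the Caenorhabditis elegans nonsense-mediated mRNA decay factor SMG-7 carrying a G80E point substitution. The catalogue lists the backbone as unknown, but the name and annotated features match an RSFDuet-type two-cassette T7 vector. It has an RSF 1030 origin, which allows coexistence in E. coli with plasmids bearing compatible origins, a kanamycin resistance gene (aph(3')-Ia), and a lacI repressor gene with its own promoter. The record describes it as low copy.

The first expression cassette consists of a T7 promoter spanning the sequence origin, a lac operator and the T7 gene 10 ribosome binding site. These are followed by a cytosolic maltose binding protein (MBP) coding sequence lacking its signal peptide. The SMG-7 insert is not annotated in the feature table. An unannotated stretch of roughly 1.3 kb lies between the end of MBP and the second T7 promoter, which is about the right size for a 395-residue fragment and suggests an MBP–SMG-7 fusion. The record does not confirm the junction, any linker or any protease site. The second cassette (T7 promoter, lac operator, S-tag fragment, T7 terminator) appears to carry no insert. Short TcR, SET1 and AmpR promoter fragments are probably backbone remnants or annotation artefacts.

Expression depends on T7 RNA polymerase and is induced with IPTG or lactose, which relieve lac repression. The associated publication concerns the 14-3-3-like domains of the SMG5–SMG7 heterodimer, so the plasmid was probably used to make recombinant mutant protein for structural or interaction studies, possibly by co-expression with a partner. The record does not state the specific effect of G80E.
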