Features (pLannotate 1.2.2; 18 found; start..end, strand, type, name):
      3..27      +  protein_bind   lac operator: The lac repressor binds to the lac operator to inhibit transcription in E. coli. This inhibition can be relieved by adding lactose or isopropyl-β-D-thiogalactopyranoside (IPTG). lac repressor encoded by lacI
     42..64      +  RBS            RBS: efficient ribosome binding site from bacteriophage T7 gene 10 (Olins and Rangwala, 1989)
    110..1210    +  CDS            MBP: maltose binding protein from E. coli; malE (mutated); This version of the gene does not encode a signal sequence, so MBP will remain in the cytosol.
   2545..2563    +  promoter       T7 promoter: promoter for bacteriophage T7 RNA polymerase
   2564..2588    +  protein_bind   lac operator: The lac repressor binds to the lac operator to inhibit transcription in E. coli. This inhibition can be relieved by adding lactose or isopropyl-β-D-thiogalactopyranoside (IPTG). lac repressor encoded by lacI
   2697..2738    +  CDS            S-Tag (fragment): affinity and epitope tag derived from pancreatic ribonuclease A
   2768..2785    +  CDS            SET1 (fragment): solubility-enhancement tag derived from T7 phage gene 10B
   2793..2840    +  terminator     T7 terminator: transcription terminator for bacteriophage T7 RNA polymerase
   3004..3061    +  promoter       AmpR promoter (fragment): bla
   3070..3885    -  CDS            KanR: aminoglycoside phosphotransferase; aph(3')-Ia; confers resistance to kanamycin in bacteria or G418 (Geneticin®) in eukaryotes
   3886..3977    -  promoter       AmpR promoter: bla
   3993..4742    -  rep_origin     RSF ori: Plasmids containing the RSF 1030 origin of replication can be propagated in E. coli cells that contain additional plasmids with compatible origins.
   4825..4889    -  CDS            TcR (fragment): tetracycline efflux protein; tet; confers resistance to tetracycline
   4904..4925    -  protein_bind   CAP binding site: CAP binding activates transcription in the presence of cAMP. E. coli catabolite activator protein
   4938..6020    -  CDS            lacI: lac repressor; lacI; The lac repressor binds to the lac operator to inhibit transcription in E. coli. This inhibition can be relieved by adding lactose or isopropyl-β-D-thiogalactopyranoside (IPTG).
   6021..6098    -  promoter       lacI promoter: lacI
   6106..6141    -  CDS            TcR (fragment): tetracycline efflux protein; tet; confers resistance to tetracycline
   6144..2       +  promoter       T7 promoter (across the origin): promoter for bacteriophage T7 RNA polymerase
>Addgene plasmid #147476 | pRSFDuetMP-CeSmg7_1-395-G80E_S | addgene full sequence | sequence record 356612 | Addgene NGS Result
GGGGAATTGTGAGCGGATAACAATTCCCCTGTAGAAATAATTTTGTTTAACTTTAATAAGGAGATATACC
ATGGGCAGCAGCCATCACCATCATCATCACAACACTAGTATGAAAATCGAAGAAGGTAAACTGGTAATCT
GGATTAACGGCGATAAAGGCTATAACGGTCTCGCTGAAGTCGGTAAGAAATTCGAGAAAGATACCGGAAT
TAAAGTCACCGTTGAGCATCCGGATAAACTGGAAGAGAAATTCCCACAGGTTGCGGCAACTGGCGATGGC
CCTGACATTATCTTCTGGGCACACGACCGCTTTGGTGGCTACGCTCAATCTGGCCTGTTGGCTGAAATCA
CCCCGGACAAAGCGTTCCAGGACAAGCTGTATCCGTTTACCTGGGATGCCGTACGTTACAACGGCAAGCT
GATTGCTTACCCGATCGCTGTTGAAGCGTTATCGCTGATTTATAACAAAGATCTGCTGCCGAACCCGCCA
AAAACCTGGGAAGAGATCCCGGCGCTGGATAAAGAACTGAAAGCGAAAGGTAAGAGCGCGCTGATGTTCA
ACCTGCAAGAACCGTACTTCACCTGGCCGCTGATTGCTGCTGACGGGGGTTATGCGTTCAAGTATGAAAA
CGGCAAGTACGACATTAAAGACGTGGGCGTGGATAACGCTGGCGCGAAAGCGGGTCTGACCTTCCTGGTT
GACCTGATTAAAAACAAACACATGAATGCAGACACCGATTACTCCATCGCAGAAGCTGCCTTTAATAAAG
GCGAAACAGCGATGACCATCAACGGCCCGTGGGCATGGTCCAACATCGACACCAGCAAAGTGAATTATGG
TGTAACGGTACTGCCGACCTTCAAGGGTCAACCATCCAAACCGTTCGTTGGCGTGCTGAGCGCAGGTATT
GACGCCGCCAGTCCGAACAAAGAGCTGGCAAAAGAGTTCCTCGAAAACTATCTGCTGACTGATGAAGGTC
TGGAAGCGGTTAATAAAGACAAACCGCTGGGTGCCGTAGCGCTGAAGTCTTACGAGGAAGAGTTGGCGAA
AGATCCACGTATTGCCGCCACAATGGAAAACGCCCAGAAAGGTGAAATCATGCCGAACATCCCGCAGATG
TCCGCTTTCTGGTATGCCGTGCGTACTGCGGTGATCAACGCCGCCAGCGGTCGTCAGACTGTCGATGAAG
CCCTGAAAGACGCGCAGACTAATTCGAGCTCGACTAGTGGATCTGGTGGTGGTGGCGGCAGCGCGGGTCT
GGAAGTTCTGTTCCAGGGGCCCCAGGATCCGATGTCGGACGAATGGGAACAGCTTACTGTAGAGTTGAGA
AAAATTCCACGTGGCACCGAAGCTGCACCACAGTATTTGAGACATTTAATGAAAATGTTTGTCGCTGACT
TCGAAACTGCTGTATCCAAAAGATTCGATGTAAAATTCTGGAATAAACTGAAATCAATGATGGATGAAAT
AACAAAAGCAATGGAAAATGATCGACTTGTTAATCATAATGTTCAAAATCTTGCAATTGAATTTTTGACT
GATTTATCACTTCTTGTTCATTATCATTATGAAATTCCAAATTATGGAAACGATATCTCAAAACAATTAA
CATGGACACCAGATGTATTTCTAAACAGAAAACCTATCAAGTCGAAAAAGAATAGTCGAGTGTTCATGGC
TTATGTTCTGTTAAGAATGGGAGATTTAATGAGATATAAGGAGAACTACCCAAAAGCTCAGGAATATTAC
GAGCAATCATGCCGCATTAATCCAGCTGATGGAGCTGTCTGGAATCAGCTAGGATTGATATCTTCACTTG
GTGCAAAAAACCTGGAAAGTGTCTATTTTCATACACGAGCTCTTCATGCCACTATGGAATTCCCAACTGC
TTCTGGTGGCTTAACGAATATTTTCAAAAATTTTGCAAATCGAGATATTTCAAGACCAATGCCTATTAAA
GATCTATATTTATCCTGCCTAGGAAGAATTCATTTCCTTCTAGAAATCGAAGATTCTTCTGTGCACCTAC
AAAAAATTGGAGAAGAAGCTGCAACTTCAAAAGAAATGATTGTTCCTCTAATGTCTGTATATAAACATCT
CGAGGACGGAACTGAACTTGAACAACGAGCCGTAGAGTATGTCAAAACTATTTGGTGTACGGCCTACCGA
AGTCTCCTGAAAACTTTGGATGATTATAAGGAGGAATCAAAAAAACTGGCAGATGTTCCACATCTTCTTC
ATATTCTGGCACTTTTACTCTGTGCACCTAAACTCCTTCGCGGTATTGAAGACCAAACTGAAGATGAAGT
AACATCAATTTGCGAATGGCTTCTATGCGCAAATTGTGATGAGAAAATCAAGGATTCTGATGCTTTTGGA
TATTTTCATTGTCTTCAAAGAATTCAATATCCACTCACTAGAACTCAATTGGCTCAGAAATTAGTTGAAA
TAGAGGATGAAGATGAATCTAAAGATTAAGCGGCCGCATAATGCTTAAGTCGAACAGAAAGTAATCGTAT
TGTACACGGCCGCATAATCGAAATTAATACGACTCACTATAGGGGAATTGTGAGCGGATAACAATTCCCC
ATCTTAGTATATTAGTTAAGTATAAGAAGGAGATATACATATGGCAGATCTCAATTGGATATCGGCCGGC
CACGCGATCGCTGACGTCGGTACCCTCGAGTCTGGTAAAGAAACCGCTGCTGCGAAATTTGAACGCCAGC
ACATGGACTCGTCTACTAGCGCAGCTTAATTAACCTAGGCTGCTGCCACCGCTGAGCAATAACTAGCATA
ACCCCTTGGGGCCTCTAAACGGGTCTTGAGGGGTTTTTTGCTGAAACCTCAGGCATTTGAGAAGCACACG
GTCACACTGCTTCCGGTAGTCAATAAACCGGTAAACCAGCAATAGACATAAGCGGCTATTTAACGACCCT
GCCCTGAACCGACGACAAGCTGACGACCGGGTCTCCGCAAGTGGCACTTTTCGGGGAAATGTGCGCGGAA
CCCCTATTTGTTTATTTTTCTAAATACATTCAAATATGTATCCGCTCATGAATTAATTCTTAGAAAAACT
CATCGAGCATCAAATGAAACTGCAATTTATTCATATCAGGATTATCAATACCATATTTTTGAAAAAGCCG
TTTCTGTAATGAAGGAGAAAACTCACCGAGGCAGTTCCATAGGATGGCAAGATCCTGGTATCGGTCTGCG
ATTCCGACTCGTCCAACATCAATACAACCTATTAATTTCCCCTCGTCAAAAATAAGGTTATCAAGTGAGA
AATCACCATGAGTGACGACTGAATCCGGTGAGAATGGCAAAAGTTTATGCATTTCTTTCCAGACTTGTTC
AACAGGCCAGCCATTACGCTCGTCATCAAAATCACTCGCATCAACCAAACCGTTATTCATTCGTGATTGC
GCCTGAGCGAGACGAAATACGCGGTCGCTGTTAAAAGGACAATTACAAACAGGAATCGAATGCAACCGGC
GCAGGAACACTGCCAGCGCATCAACAATATTTTCACCTGAATCAGGATATTCTTCTAATACCTGGAATGC
TGTTTTCCCGGGGATCGCAGTGGTGAGTAACCATGCATCATCAGGAGTACGGATAAAATGCTTGATGGTC
GGAAGAGGCATAAATTCCGTCAGCCAGTTTAGTCTGACCATCTCATCTGTAACATCATTGGCAACGCTAC
CTTTGCCATGTTTCAGAAACAACTCTGGCGCATCGGGCTTCCCATACAATCGATAGATTGTCGCACCTGA
TTGCCCGACATTATCGCGAGCCCATTTATACCCATATAAATCAGCATCCATGTTGGAATTTAATCGCGGC
CTAGAGCAAGACGTTTCCCGTTGAATATGGCTCATACTCTTCCTTTTTCAATATTATTGAAGCATTTATC
AGGGTTATTGTCTCATGAGCGGATACATATTTGAATGTATTTAGAAAAATAAACAAATAGGCATGCAGCG
CTCTTCCGCTTCCTCGCTCACTGACTCGCTACGCTCGGTCGTTCGACTGCGGCGAGCGGTGTCAGCTCAC
TCAAAAGCGGTAATACGGTTATCCACAGAATCAGGGGATAAAGCCGGAAAGAACATGTGAGCAAAAAGCA
AAGCACCGGAAGAAGCCAACGCCGCAGGCGTTTTTCCATAGGCTCCGCCCCCCTGACGAGCATCACAAAA
ATCGACGCTCAAGCCAGAGGTGGCGAAACCCGACAGGACTATAAAGATACCAGGCGTTTCCCCCTGGAAG
CTCCCTCGTGCGCTCTCCTGTTCCGACCCTGCCGCTTACCGGATACCTGTCCGCCTTTCTCCCTTCGGGA
AGCGTGGCGCTTTCTCATAGCTCACGCTGTTGGTATCTCAGTTCGGTGTAGGTCGTTCGCTCCAAGCTGG
GCTGTGTGCACGAACCCCCCGTTCAGCCCGACCGCTGCGCCTTATCCGGTAACTATCGTCTTGAGTCCAA
CCCGGTAAGACACGACTTATCGCCACTGGCAGCAGCCATTGGTAACTGATTTAGAGGACTTTGTCTTGAA
GTTATGCACCTGTTAAGGCTAAACTGAAAGAACAGATTTTGGTGAGTGCGGTCCTCCAACCCACTTACCT
TGGTTCAAAGAGTTGGTAGCTCAGCGAACCTTGAGAAAACCACCGTTGGTAGCGGTGGTTTTTCTTTATT
TATGAGATGATGAATCAATCGGTCTATCAAGTCAACGAACAGCTATTCCGTTACTCTAGATTTCAGTGCA
ATTTATCTCTTCAAATGTAGCACCTGAAGTCAGCCCCATACGATATAAGTTGTAATTCTCATGTTAGTCA
TGCCCCGCGCCCACCGGAAGGAGCTGACTGGGTTGAAGGCTCTCAAGGGCATCGGTCGAGATCCCGGTGC
CTAATGAGTGAGCTAACTTACATTAATTGCGTTGCGCTCACTGCCCGCTTTCCAGTCGGGAAACCTGTCG
TGCCAGCTGCATTAATGAATCGGCCAACGCGCGGGGAGAGGCGGTTTGCGTATTGGGCGCCAGGGTGGTT
TTTCTTTTCACCAGTGAGACGGGCAACAGCTGATTGCCCTTCACCGCCTGGCCCTGAGAGAGTTGCAGCA
AGCGGTCCACGCTGGTTTGCCCCAGCAGGCGAAAATCCTGTTTGATGGTGGTTAACGGCGGGATATAACA
TGAGCTGTCTTCGGTATCGTCGTATCCCACTACCGAGATGTCCGCACCAACGCGCAGCCCGGACTCGGTA
ATGGCGCGCATTGCGCCCAGCGCCATCTGATCGTTGGCAACCAGCATCGCAGTGGGAACGATGCCCTCAT
TCAGCATTTGCATGGTTTGTTGAAAACCGGACATGGCACTCCAGTCGCCTTCCCGTTCCGCTATCGGCTG
AATTTGATTGCGAGTGAGATATTTATGCCAGCCAGCCAGACGCAGACGCGCCGAGACAGAACTTAATGGG
CCCGCTAACAGCGCGATTTGCTGGTGACCCAATGCGACCAGATGCTCCACGCCCAGTCGCGTACCGTCTT
CATGGGAGAAAATAATACTGTTGATGGGTGTCTGGTCAGAGACATCAAGAAATAACGCCGGAACATTAGT
GCAGGCAGCTTCCACAGCAATGGCATCCTGGTCATCCAGCGGATAGTTAATGATCAGCCCACTGACGCGT
TGCGCGAGAAGATTGTGCACCGCCGCTTTACAGGCTTCGACGCCGCTTCGTTCTACCATCGACACCACCA
CGCTGGCACCCAGTTGATCGGCGCGAGATTTAATCGCCGCGACAATTTGCGACGGCGCGTGCAGGGCCAG
ACTGGAGGTGGCAACGCCAATCAGCAACGACTGTTTGCCCGCCAGTTGTTGTGCCACGCGGTTGGGAATG
TAATTCAGCTCCGCCATCGCCGCTTCCACTTTTTCCCGCGTTTTCGCAGAAACGTGGCTGGCCTGGTTCA
CCACGCGGGAAACGGTCTGATAAGAGACACCGGCATACTCTGCGACATCGTATAACGTTACTGGTTTCAC
ATTCACCACCCTGAATTGACTCTCTTCCGGGCGCTATCATGCCATACCGCGAAAGGTTTTGCGCCATTCG
ATGGTGTCCGGGATCTCGACGCTCTCCCTTATGCGACTCCTGCATTAGGAAATTAATACGACTCACTATA
